>Addgene plasmid #149560 | pBSV2G_Psyn-sgRNAflaB | depositor full sequence | sequence record 292376 | pBSV2G_Psyn-sgRNAflaB sequence 5608 bps
CCAAAATCCCTTAACGTGAGTTTTCGTTCCACTGAGCGTCAGACCCCGTAGAAAAGATCAAAGGATCTTC
TTGAGATCCTTTTTTTCTGCGCGTAATCTGCTGCTTGCAAACAAAAAAACCACCGCTACCAGCGGTGGTT
TGTTTGCCGGATCAAGAGCTACCAACTCTTTTTCCGAAGGTAACTGGCTTCAGCAGAGCGCAGATACCAA
ATACTGTCCTTCTAGTGTAGCCGTAGTTAGGCCACCACTTCAAGAACTCTGTAGCACCGCCTACATACCT
CGCTCTGCTAATCCTGTTACCAGTGGCTGCTGCCAGTGGCGATAAGTCGTGTCTTACCGGGTTGGACTCA
AGACGATAGTTACCGGATAAGGCGCAGCGGTCGGGCTGAACGGGGGGTTCGTGCACACAGCCCAGCTTGG
AGCGAACGACCTACACCGAACTGAGATACCTACAGCGTGAGCTATGAGAAAGCGCCACGCTTCCCGAAGG
GAGAAAGGCGGACAGGTATCCGGTAAGCGGCAGGGTCGGAACAGGAGAGCGCACGAGGGAGCTTCCAGGG
GGAAACGCCTGGTATCTTTATAGTCCTGTCGGGTTTCGCCACCTCTGACTTGAGCGTCGATTTTTGTGAT
GCTCGTCAGGGGGGCGGAGCCTATGGAAAAACGCCAGCAACGCGGCCTTTTTACGGTTCCTGGGCTTTTG
CTGGCCTTTTGCTCACATGTTCTTTCCTGCACTAGATCCCCGGCAAGTTCATCCTTAGGGTTTCCATATC
TCTTAAAAAGTCAATTTCTGCTTGATTAATTTCTTGTGGATTATTGTTTTTGCGGTTTTTCATTTTTTAT
CTCCTTGAGTATTGAATTTTTTCTTATATATAAATATATAGCAAAAACTATTTTTGCCAACTTTTTTACA
AAAAATTTTTTATTAAAACACTTAGGGCTTTGCTAAATTCTCTTTTAAAAGAACTTAGTAAAGCCCTATG
GATTTAAGAACTGATTATACTTACGTAGTAAAAATACTACAGATATTAATAGTATAGACCATATCAAAAT
CATAATCAATTTATATTTATCTAAAATTGTAGTCCATACAAAATACAAAAAAATTAGGTTTTTCTAAATT
CTATTTTAAAAGAACTTAGTAACACCTAATCTCTAAATTACTTACAAAATTCTAAAATTAGATTTTTAGT
TCTTCATATTTCTTTAAAAGTTTTTTAAGAAAATCTTTTTGATTTTCAAAAATTTCATGCATCATAAAAC
TAGTAAATTTGGATTTTTTTTTGTAAAAATCATAACTTTCTTGGGTTTTAAGTTGAAATCTTAATGGTTT
TATTGGATTTTGCCTAGATTTTTTTAACGCCGGACTTTCTTTATCTTTTATAAAATTATAAGAATTTTTA
ATACCATTTTCTATTAAATAATCTTCTTTTATAAGCCCCTCTTGCAGTGCAGTTGCTAATCTTAAATACT
TATACGCTTGAGTTTTTGCTACATCAAAGTCTTTTATAAAATCAAGAAAAGTTTTATAACCATCAAATTT
ATAATATTGATTATCTTTTATTTCTTTTAAAATTTTAATATTTTCCACCCTGTGGAATATTTCTTTTTTG
AAATTGTCATTTAACTTTTCCTTTAGTGTCTTGTAATAAGAAATTTTACTTTCATTAATCATTAAATTTT
GTTCAACATAAGTATCTATCTTTTTTGTTAAAACTTTAACAACACGTTTTTTTTCCATAAAAATTTTCCT
TTATTTTTGCAACATTTTCCTTAATTGATATAATTGTTACTATTTTAGATTTTTTAATATCCACTTAAGA
ATTAATCCCTCACTAGAATATTTTTTATTATAGAATTCATATACATGTTTTTCTAAATCTATAAATTTAT
CAACAATTGCTTTATTATAGGGTGTATCTATCTTTTCTTTTCTTAATAATCGTCTCATATTCTTTAAATA
ACAACAAACACTGCCGGTTTTAAACCTAAATTCTATGTAATATATTTTTGAAAAAGTATATACATTTTCA
ACCCCGTTTATTTCATACTTTACAAAAACATTATTTATTGGTTTTCTATAACCATAGTAAATGCCTAAAA
ATTTGTCCCCGTCTTTCATAGGATATAGATAAAGTTTTTGAATCTCTGATTTATCTAATAATTTTTCAAA
AAAAATTATACACCGCTTTTGTTTGTTACTAACTACTCTATGCAATGCCTTTAATATTTTTGTGTGATAT
ATATTTTTATCACCTTTTTTTTCTTTCAGCAGGAAGATACTTTCTTTTGGAAATTTAATTTTTTGTTCAT
TTATTCTTGCAGCCTTAAGTCCGATTTTCATATTTAATCCTTATATAGCCTTTCTATTTAATTCTTTTAA
ACTCAATAAACTTTTTTGGTTTTTCATTAGTTCTAATAATTCGCAATAATATGTGCAAAACACTTTATTG
TATTCTATTTTCTTTTGGTTATTCAAATATTCTTTTATAATTGGCTTTAGAAGTTCAATATTTACTTCTT
TTTTTAGTTGTTCAATAAGGATATTGAAAATGTTTGTTTTTAAATCTTGATAATTTTGTTGAGAATTTTC
TTTTTTTCTTTCAATTGACTTCTCTAATTTACGCTTTATATTGTTTAAATCGCTATATTTATGACTTTCA
ATAATAAAATGAGGCTTAAATTTGTAATTTTCGTATATTTTTTGGAAACTTGTTTCTAATTGTTTAGAAT
TATATTCATTTTTTTCAAATTCTTTTTGAGTGTTGCATAGAATTTCCTTTAATTTTTCTTGTTTTTCTTT
CATACAAGATTTAGTAAAATGTATATTTTTATTTTTTAGTAATTTAATTTCTATTATTTTTATGATTTTA
AGTATTTTGATTATATTATCTTTATCAATATTTAAATTGAATAAAATTGTAAGAAAAATTGAAAGAATTT
TTTTACATAAAAAGTTACATTTATTGAAGTAATTTCTTACTTGATACTTTTCTATTTCATTAATCTTTCT
TTCTTCTTTTATATTATTTTTATTATTTAAACACTCCTTTAAATCTACACTCCCATTTTTAGTAAATCTA
TCTTTAAGGCCCCTTGAAACTCTATTTTGAAATCTTAAATCTTTTTTTTCTTGAAAGTATTTATAGATTT
TTTGGTAACATTCTTTTTTTGAAAAATTAAGTTGATAGTATATTTCGGTCCCCAAATTTACCCCTAAGTG
TTTGTGATAATTAGTTGTGACTTTAAATTCTTTTTCTAATTTGTAAAGGTAATTTTGCAGTGTTTTTAGT
TTAACGGGTGTTTGACTATTTCTTTTAAGGTTTTCATTAAAGTAATAGAGTATGTTTTTTTGTGTGTATT
TCTTATATGTTTTATTTATGTACGCTAGTGTTGAGATAAGAACTACTAATTTATACTGTAATTTATTGTA
GCAAGTTGTGGTTTTACTGGTTTTGTTTATATTAGATAAGTTTTCCATTTATAGCTCCTTGAATACCGGA
TTTTTTATCTATAAAGTATATATATCACAATTTTGATTTAAAAGTAAATTCTTTTTTTAAAAATACAAAA
ATTTTTTATAAATTATATAGACCATGATATTGTATTAATACTAATTGATTTTAATTTAAGGTTGAACTAA
AATAAACATAGTTTTGTAGAAAATAATTTTTCATTATTTTGCTACTTGATATTGGATCGTAAAAATATTA
GGGCTTTACAAAGTTCTTTTAAAAGAGAATTAGTAAAGCCCTAAGTCTTTTAATAAAAAATTTTTTGTAA
AAAAGTTGGCAAAAATAGTTTTTGCTATATATTTATATATAAGAAAAAATTCAATACTCAAGGAGATAAA
AAATGGAAAACTTAAACAATAATCCACAAAAAATTAATCAAATAAATAAGCAAACTAATTTTATTGGTTT
TGAAAATTTTATAGAACTTGATAATCAAGTTAATCAAACTAAAGAAAAAAGTAAATTAAGTAAGATAGGT
AAGAAATTACCCGGAATAAGCAGTCAAGTCTAGTGCGGCCGCGCCCAATACGCAAACCGCCTCTCCCCGC
GCGTTGGCCGATTCATTAATGCAGCTGGCACGACAGGTTTCCCGACTGGAAAGCGGGCAGTGAGCGCAAC
GCAATTAATGTGAGTTAGCTCACTCATTAGGCACCCCAGGCTTTACACTTTATGCTTCCGGCTCGTATGT
TGTGTGGAATTGTGAGCGGATAACAATTTCACACAGGAAACAGCTATGACATGATTACGAATTCGAGCTC
GAATTCTAAAGATCTTTGACAGCTAGCTCAGTCCTAGGTATAATACTAGTGAAAATTTAAATTTCTGACT
TGTTTTAGAGCTAGAAATAGCAAGTTAAAATAAGGCTAGTCCGTTATCAACTTGAAAAAGTGGCACCGAG
TCGGTGCTTTTTTTGAAGCTTGGGCCCGAACAAAAACTCAAAGCTTGGCACTGGCCGTCGTTTTACAACG
TCGTGACTGGGAAAACCCTGGCGTTACCCAACTTAATCGCCTTGCAGCACATCCCCCTTTCGCCAGCTGG
CGTAATAGCGAAGAGGCCCGCACCGATCGCCCTTCCCAACAGTTGCGCAGCCTGAATGGCGAATGGCGCG
GCCGCCCTAGGTTAATACCCGAGCTTCAAGGAAGATTTCCTATTAAGGTTGAACTTAAGAGCTTAAGCAT
AGACGATTTGAAAAAAATTTTAAAACAAACAAAAAATTCTTTAATAAAACAATATGTTGCGATGTTTAAG
GTTTATGATTTAGATTTAAAGTTTAGTGAGGAAGCTATAGATAGAATTGCAGAGCTTACTTTTAATATGA
ATCTTGAGAGTGAAAATCTTGGTGCCAGAAGACTTCACGGTGTTATGGAAATAGTGCTTGCAGATCTTTT
TTTTGAAGTGCCTGGCAGTAAGTTGAAAAAATTTGAAATAAACTTGGACTATGTTAATAAAAAAATACAA
ATTAACGAACAAAAAGATTTGAATTATTATATAATTTAGTTAAAAGCAATTTTAAATGAGGGAGGTTTCC
ATATGTTACGCAGCAGCAACGATGTTACGCAGCAGGGCAGTCGCCCTAAAACAAAGTTAGGTGGCTCAAG
TATGGGCATCATTCGCACATGTAGGCTCGGCCCTGACCAAGTCAAATCCATGCGGGCTGCTCTTGATCTT
TTCGGTCGTGAGTTCGGAGACGTAGCCACCTACTCCCAACATCAGCCGGACTCCGATTACCTCGGGAACT
TGCTCCGTAGTAAGACATTCATCGCGCTTGCTGCCTTCGACCAAGAAGCGGTTGTTGGCGCTCTCGCGGC
TTACGTTCTGCCCAGGTTTGAGCAGCCGCGTAGTGAGATCTATATCTATGATCTCGCAGTCTCCGGCGAG
CACCGGAGGCAGGGCATTGCCACCGCGCTCATCAATCTCCTCAAGCATGAGGCCAACGCGCTTGGTGCTT
ATGTGATCTACGTGCAAGCAGATTACGGTGACGATCCCGCAGTGGCTCTCTATACAAAGTTGGGCATACG
GGAAGAAGTGATGCACTTTGATATCGACCCAAGTACCGCCACCTAACAATTCGTTCAAGCCGAGATCGGC
TTACGCGT
Features (pLannotate 1.2.2; 11 found; start..end, strand, type, name):
     71..659     +  rep_origin     ori: high-copy-number ColE1/pMB1/pBR322/pUC origin of replication
   1626..1642    -  promoter       ADH1 promoter (fragment): S. cerevisiae ADH1; promoter for alcohol dehydrogenase 1
   4031..4123    +  CDS            lacI (fragment): lac repressor; lacI; The lac repressor binds to the lac operator to inhibit transcription in E. coli. This inhibition can be relieved by adding lactose or isopropyl-β-D-thiogalactopyranoside (IPTG).
   4136..4157    +  protein_bind   CAP binding site: CAP binding activates transcription in the presence of cAMP. E. coli catabolite activator protein
   4172..4202    +  promoter       lac promoter: promoter for the E. coli lac operon
   4210..4226    +  protein_bind   lac operator: The lac repressor binds to the lac operator to inhibit transcription in E. coli. This inhibition can be relieved by adding lactose or isopropyl-β-D-thiogalactopyranoside (IPTG). lac repressor encoded by lacI
   4286..4320    +  promoter       J23119(SpeI) promoter: bacterial promoter (Registry of Standard Biological Parts BBa J23119) modified to end with an SpeI site
   4342..4417    +  misc_RNA       gRNA scaffold: guide RNA scaffold for the Streptococcus pyogenes CRISPR/Cas9 system
   4459..4613    +  CDS            lacZα (fragment): LacZα fragment of β-galactosidase; lacZ fragment
   4632..5006    +  CDS            hslU (fragment): HSLU_BORBU - Protein inferred from homology: Swiss-Prot protein existence level 3. ATPase subunit of a proteasome-like degradation complex; this subunit has chaperone activity. The binding of ATP and its subsequent hydrolysis by HslU are essential for unfolding of protein substrates subsequently hydrolyzed by HslV. HslU recognizes the N-terminal part of its protein substrates and unfolds these before they are guided to HslV for hydrolysis. From Borrelia burgdorferi (strain ATCC 35210 / B31 / CIP 102532 / DSM 4680).
   5043..5576    +  CDS            GmR: gentamycin acetyltransferase; aacC1; confers resistance to gentamycin
