>Addgene plasmid #149560 | pBSV2G_Psyn-sgRNAflaB | addgene full sequence | sequence record 309487 | Addgene NGS Result
ACCCCAGGCTTTACACTTTATGCTTCCGGCTCGTATGTTGTGTGGAATTGTGAGCGGATAACAATTTCAC
ACAGGAAACAGCTATGACATGATTACGAATTCGAGCTCGAATTCTAAAGATCTTTGACAGCTAGCTCAGT
CCTAGGTATAATACTAGTGAAAATTTAAATTTCTGACTTGTTTTAGAGCTAGAAATAGCAAGTTAAAATA
AGGCTAGTCCGTTATCAACTTGAAAAAGTGGCACCGAGTCGGTGCTTTTTTTGAAGCTTGGGCCCGAACA
AAAACTCAAAGCTTGGCACTGGCCGTCGTTTTACAACGTCGTGACTGGGAAAACCCTGGCGTTACCCAAC
TTAATCGCCTTGCAGCACATCCCCCTTTCGCCAGCTGGCGTAATAGCGAAGAGGCCCGCACCGATCGCCC
TTCCCAACAGTTGCGCAGCCTGAATGGCGAATGGCGCGGCCGCCCTAGGTTAATACCCGAGCTTCAAGGA
AGATTTCCTATTAAGGTTGAACTTAAGAGCTTAAGCATAGACGATTTGAAAAAAATTTTAAAACAAACAA
AAAATTCTTTAATAAAACAATATGTTGCGATGTTTAAGGTTTATGATTTAGATTTAAAGTTTAGTGAGGA
AGCTATAGATAGAATTGCAGAGCTTACTTTTAATATGAATCTTGAGAGTGAAAATCTTGGTGCCAGAAGA
CTTCACGGTGTTATGGAAATAGTGCTTGCAGATCTTTTTTTTGAAGTGCCTGGCAGTAAGTTGAAAAAAT
TTGAAATAAACTTGGACTATGTTAATAAAAAAATACAAATTAACGAACAAAAAGATTTGAATTATTATAT
AATTTAGTTAAAAGCAATTTTAAATGAGGGAGGTTTCCATATGTTACGCAGCAGCAACGATGTTACGCAG
CAGGGCAGTCGCCCTAAAACAAAGTTAGGTGGCTCAAGTATGGGCATCATTCGCACATGTAGGCTCGGCC
CTGACCAAGTCAAATCCATGCGGGCTGCTCTTGATCTTTTCGGTCGTGAGTTCGGAGACGTAGCCACCTA
CTCCCAACATCAGCCGGACTCCGATTACCTCGGGAACTTGCTCCGTAGTAAGACATTCATCGCGCTTGCT
GCCTTCGACCAAGAAGCGGTTGTTGGCGCTCTCGCGGCTTACGTTCTGCCCAAGTTTGAGCAGCCGCGTA
GTGAGATCTATATCTATGATCTCGCAGTCTCCGGCGAGCACCGGAGGCAGGGCATTGCCACCGCGCTCAT
CAATCTCCTCAAGCATGAGGCCAACGCGCTTGGTGCTTATGTGATCTACGTGCAAGCAGATTACGGTGAC
GATCCCGCAGTGGCTCTCTATACAAAGTTGGGCATACGGGAAGAAGTGATGCACTTTGATATCGACCCAA
GTACCGCCACCTAACAATTCGTTCAAGCCGAGATCGGCTTACGCGTCCAAAATCCCTTAACGTGAGTTTT
CGTTCCACTGAGCGTCAGACCCCGTAGAAAAGATCAAAGGATCTTCTTGAGATCCTTTTTTTCTGCGCGT
AATCTGCTGCTTGCAAACAAAAAAACCACCGCTACCAGCGGTGGTTTGTTTGCCGGATCAAGAGCTACCA
ACTCTTTTTCCGAAGGTAACTGGCTTCAGCAGAGCGCAGATACCAAATACTGTTCTTCTAGTGTAGCCGT
AGTTAGGCCACCACTTCAAGAACTCTGTAGCACCGCCTACATACCTCGCTCTGCTAATCCTGTTACCAGT
GGCTGCTGCCAGTGGCGATAAGTCGTGTCTTACCGGGTTGGACTCAAGACGATAGTTACCGGATAAGGCG
CAGCGGTCGGGCTGAACGGGGGGTTCGTGCACACAGCCCAGCTTGGAGCGAACGACCTACACCGAACTGA
GATACCTACAGCGTGAGCTATGAGAAAGCGCCACGCTTCCCGAAGGGAGAAAGGCGGACAGGTATCCGGT
AAGCGGCAGGGTCGGAACAGGAGAGCGCACGAGGGAGCTTCCAGGGGGAAACGCCTGGTATCTTTATAGT
CCTGTCGGGTTTCGCCACCTCTGACTTGAGCGTCGATTTTTGTGATGCTCGTCAGGGGGGCGGAGCCTAT
GGAAAAACGCCAGCAACGCGGCCTTTTTACGGTTCCTGGCCTTTTGCTGGCCTTTTGCTCACATGTTCTT
TCCTGCACTAGATCCCCGGCAAGTTCATCCTTAGGGTTTTCATATCTCTTAAAAAGTCAATTTCTGCTTG
ATTAATTTCTTGTGGATTATTGTTTTTGCGGTTTTTCATTTTTTATCTCCTTGAGTATTGAATTTTTTCT
TATATATAAAATATAGCAAAAACTATTTTTGCCAACTTTTTTACAAAAAATTTTTTATTAAAACACTTAG
GGCTTTGCTAAATTCTCTTTTAAAAGAACTTAGTAAAGCCCTATGGATTTAAGAACTGATTATACTTACG
TAGTAAAAATACTACAGATATTAATAGTATAGACCATATCAAAATCATAATCAATTTATATTTATCTAAA
ATTGTGGTCCATACAAAATACAAAAAAATTAGGTTTTTCTAAATTCTATTTTAAAAGAACTTAGTAACAC
CTAATCTCTAAATTACTTACAAAATTCTAAAATTAGATTTTTAGTTCTTCATATTTCTTTAAAAGTTTTT
TAAGAAAATCTTTTTGATTTTCAAAAATTTCATGCATCATAAAACTAGTAAATTTGGATTTTTTTTTGTA
AAAATCATAACTTTCTTGGGTTTTAAGTTGAAATCTTAATGGTTTTATTGGATTTTGCCTAGATTTTTTT
AACGCCGGACTTTCTTTATCTTTTATAAAATTATAAGAATTTTTAATACCATTTTCTATTAAATAATCTT
CTTTTATAAGCCCCTCTTGCAGTGCAGTTGCTAATCTTAAATACTTATACGCTTGAGTTTTTGCTACATC
AAAGTCTTTTATAAAATCAAGAAAAGTTTTATAACCATCAAATTTATAATATTGATTATCTTTTATTTCT
TTTAAAATTTTAATATTTTCCACCCTGTGGAATATTTCTTTTTTGAAATTGTCATTTAACTTTTCCTTTA
GTGTCTTGTAATAAGAAATTTTACTTTCATTAATCATTAAATTTTGTTCAACATAAGTATCTATCTTTTT
TGTTAAAACTTTAACAACACGTTTTTTTTCCATAAAAATTTTCCTTTATTTTTGCAACATTTTCCTTAAT
TGATATAATTGTTACTATTTTAGATTTTTTAATATCCACTTAAGAATTAATCCCTCACTAGAATATTTTT
TATTATAGAATTCATATACATGTTTTTCTAAATCTATAAATTTATCAACAATTGCTTTATTATAGGGTGT
ATCTATCTTTTCTTTTCTTAATAATCGTCTCATATTCTTTAAATAACAACAAACACTGCCGGTTTTAAAC
CTAAATTCTATGTAATATATTTTTGAAAAAGTATATACATTTTCAACCCCGTTTATTTCATACTTTACAA
AAACATTATTTATTGGTTTTCTATAACCATAGTAAATGCCTAAAAATTTGTCCCCGTCTTTCATAGGATA
TAGATAAAGTTTTTGAATCTCTGATTTATCTAATAATTTTTCAAAAAAAATTATACACCGCTTTTGTTTG
TTACTAACTACTCTATGCAATGCCTTTAATATTTTTGTGTGATATATATTTTTATCACCTTTTTTTTCTT
TCAGCAGGAAGATACTTTCTTTTGGAAATTTAATTTTTTGTTCATTTATTCTTGCAGCCTTAAGTCCGAT
TTTCATATTTAATCCTTATATAGCCTTTCTATTTAATTCTTTTAAACTCAATAAACTTTTTTGGTTTTTC
ATTAGTTCTAATAATTCGCAATAATATGTGCAAAACACTTTATTGTATTCTATTTTCTTTTGGTTATTCA
AATATTCTTTTATAATTGGCTTTAGAAGTTCAATATTTACTTCTTTTTTTAGTTGTTCAATAAGGATATT
GAAAATGTTTGTTTTTAAATCTTGATAATTTTGTTGAGAATTTTCTTTTTTTCTTTCAATTGACTTCTCT
AATTTACGCTTTATATTGTTTAAATCGCTATATTTATGACTTTCAATAATAAAATGAGGCTTAAATTTGT
AATTTTCGTATATTTTTTGGAAACTTGTTTCTAATTGTTTAGAATTATATTCATTTTTTTCAAATTCTTT
TTGAGTGTTGCATAGAATTTCCTTTAATTTTTCTTGTTTTTCTTTCATACAAGATTTAGTAAAATGTATA
TTTTTATTTTTTAGTAATTTAATTTCTATTATTTTTATGATTTTAAGTATTTTGATTATATTATCTTTAT
CAATATTTAAATTGAATAAAATTGTAAGAAAAATTGAAAGAATTTTTTTACATAAAAAGTTACATTTATT
GAAGTAATTTCTTACTTGATACTTTTCTATTTCATTAATCTTTCTTTCTTCTTTTATATTATTTTTATTA
TTTAAACACTCCTTTAAATCTACACTCCCATTTTTAGTAAATCTATCTTTAAGGCCCCTTGAAACTCTAT
TTTGAAATCTTAAATCTTTTTTTTCTTGAAAGTATTTATAGATTTTTTGGTAACATTCTTTTTTTGAAAA
ATTAAGTTGATAGTATATTTCGGTCCCCAAATTTACCCCTAAGTGTTTGTGATAATTAGTTGTGACTTTA
AATTCTTTTTCTAATTTGTAAAGGTAATTTTGCAGTGTTTTTAGTTTAACGGGTGTTTGACTATTTCTTT
TAAGGTTTTCATTAAAGTAATAGAGTATGTTTTTTTGTGTGTATTTCTTATATGTTTTATTTATGTACGC
TAGTGTTGAGATAAGGACTACTAATTTATACTGTAATTTATTGTAGCAAGTTGTGGTTTTACTGGTTTTG
TTTATATTAGATAAGTTTTCCATTTATAGCTCCTTGAATACCGGATTTTTTATCTATAAAGTATATATAT
CACAATTTTGATTTAAAAGTAAATTCTTTTTTTAAAAATACAAAAATTTTTTATAAATTATATAGACCAT
GATATTGTATTAATACTAATTGATTTTAATTTAAGGTTGAACTAAAATAAACATAGTTTTGTAGAAAATA
ATTTTTCATTATTTTGCTACTTGATATTGGATCGTAAAAATATTAGGGCTTTACAAAGTTCTTTTAAAAG
AGAATTTAGTAAAGCCCTAAGTCTTTTAATAAAAAATTTTTTGTAAAAAAGTTGGCAAAAATAGTTTTTG
CTATATATTTATATATAAGAAAAAATTCAATACTCAAGGAGATAAAAAATGGAAAACTTAAACAATAATC
CACAAAAAATTAATCAAATAAATAAGCAAACTAATTTTATTGGTTTTGAAAATTTTATAGAACTTGATAA
TCAAGTTAATCAAACTAAAGAAAAAAGTAAATTAAGTAAGATAGGTAAGAAATTACCCGGAATAAGCAGT
CAAGTCTAGTGCGGCCGCGCCCAATACGCAAACCGCCTCTCCCCGCGCGTTGGCCGATTCATTAATGCAG
CTGGCACGACAGGTTTCCCGACTGGAAAGCGGGCAGTGAGCGCAACGCAATTAATGTGAGTTAGCTCACT
CATTAGGC
Features (pLannotate 1.2.2; 11 found; start..end, strand, type, name):
     10..40      +  promoter       lac promoter: promoter for the E. coli lac operon
     48..64      +  protein_bind   lac operator: The lac repressor binds to the lac operator to inhibit transcription in E. coli. This inhibition can be relieved by adding lactose or isopropyl-β-D-thiogalactopyranoside (IPTG). lac repressor encoded by lacI
    124..158     +  promoter       J23119(SpeI) promoter: bacterial promoter (Registry of Standard Biological Parts BBa J23119) modified to end with an SpeI site
    180..255     +  misc_RNA       gRNA scaffold: guide RNA scaffold for the Streptococcus pyogenes CRISPR/Cas9 system
    297..451     +  CDS            lacZα (fragment): LacZα fragment of β-galactosidase; lacZ fragment
    470..844     +  CDS            hslU (fragment): HSLU_BORBU - Protein inferred from homology: Swiss-Prot protein existence level 3. ATPase subunit of a proteasome-like degradation complex; this subunit has chaperone activity. The binding of ATP and its subsequent hydrolysis by HslU are essential for unfolding of protein substrates subsequently hydrolyzed by HslV. HslU recognizes the N-terminal part of its protein substrates and unfolds these before they are guided to HslV for hydrolysis. From Borrelia burgdorferi (strain ATCC 35210 / B31 / CIP 102532 / DSM 4680).
    881..1414    +  CDS            GmR: gentamycin acetyltransferase; aacC1; confers resistance to gentamycin
   1517..2105    +  rep_origin     ori: high-copy-number ColE1/pMB1/pBR322/pUC origin of replication
   3071..3087    -  promoter       ADH1 promoter (fragment): S. cerevisiae ADH1; promoter for alcohol dehydrogenase 1
   5477..5569    +  CDS            lacI (fragment): lac repressor; lacI; The lac repressor binds to the lac operator to inhibit transcription in E. coli. This inhibition can be relieved by adding lactose or isopropyl-β-D-thiogalactopyranoside (IPTG).
   5582..5603    +  protein_bind   CAP binding site: CAP binding activates transcription in the presence of cAMP. E. coli catabolite activator protein
