[The description below was written by a language model from this plasmid's Addgene catalogue record and pLannotate feature annotations shown in this document.]
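Description:
pBSV2G_Psyn-sgRNAflaB is a 5,608 bp bacterial CRISPR plasmid built on the pBSV2G_2 backbone and designed to express a single guide RNA against flaB in Borrelia burgdorferi. It is propagated in E. coli through a high-copy ColE1/pUC-type origin and selected with gentamicin via the aacC1 gentamicin acetyltransferase gene (GmR). Immediately upstream of GmR the annotation detects a fragment matching B. burgdorferi hslU. This may be Borrelia-derived sequence that drives the marker, although the record does not identify the marker's promoter. A stretch of more than 3 kb between the origin and the lac region carries no meaningful annotation (only a very short, probably spurious yeast ADH1 promoter match). Any elements that maintain the plasmid in Borrelia would presumably lie there, but the feature tables do not name them.

The payload is a compact sgRNA cassette. The promoter called Psyn in the catalogue is annotated as the synthetic constitutive J23119(SpeI) promoter. A roughly 20-nt gap follows, matching the length of the flaB-targeting spacer, and then the Streptococcus pyogenes Cas9 guide RNA scaffold. The cassette sits within remnants of a lac cloning region (lacI fragment, CAP site, lac promoter and operator, lacZα fragment) left over from the multiple cloning site. No Cas9 or dCas9 gene is annotated, so the plasmid supplies the guide only. According to the associated publication, it belongs to a CRISPR interference platform for selective downregulation of gene expression in B. burgdorferi, presumably used with a separately provided dCas9 or as a guide-only control. The depositor and sequencing-derived records are the same length and contain identical features, differing only in their start coordinate.
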