Addgene plasmid #149560: pBSV2G_Psyn-sgRNAflaB
Purpose: flaB gRNA expression in B. burgdorferi
Depositing lab: Christine Jacobs-Wagner. Depositing organization: Stanford University. Publication: A CRISPR interference platform for selective downregulation of gene expression in Borrelia burgdorferi. Takacs CN, Scott M, Chang Y, Kloos ZA, Irnov I, Rosa PA, Liu J, Jacobs-Wagner C. Appl Environ Microbiol. 2020 Nov 30. pii: AEM.02519-20. doi: 10.1128/AEM.02519-20. PubMed 33257311.
Backbone
  Vector backbone: pBSV2G_2
  Backbone manufacturer: CJW lab
  Vector type: Bacterial Expression, CRISPR
Growth in bacteria
  Bacterial resistance: Gentamicin, 10 μg/mL
  Growth temperature: 30°C
  Growth strain: DH5alpha
  Copy number: High Copy
Gene/Insert
  Gene/Insert name: sgRNAflaB
  gRNA/shRNA sequence: AAAATTTAAATTTCTGACTT
  Species: Synthetic
  Promoter: Psyn
  Cloning method: Restriction Enzyme; 5′ cloning site Unknown (unknown if destroyed); 3′ cloning site Unknown (unknown if destroyed)
  Sequencing primers: 5′ Unknown
Terms and licenses: Academic/Nonprofit Terms; Industry Terms: Not Available to Industry
How to cite: pBSV2G_Psyn-sgRNAflaB was a gift from Christine Jacobs-Wagner (Addgene plasmid # 149560 ; http://n2t.net/addgene:149560 ; RRID:Addgene_149560)
